Addgene plasmid #198658: pEM.A02R
Purpose: Easy-MISE toolkit pEM-plasmid containing a spacer sequence with FL protruding ends
Depositing lab: Paola Branduardi. Depositing organization: Universita degli Studi di Milano-Bicocca. Publication: Easy Modular Integrative fuSion-ready Expression (Easy-MISE) Toolkit for Fast Engineering of Heterologous Productions in Saccharomyces cerevisiae. Maestroni L, Butti P, Milanesi R, Pagliari S, Campone L, Serra I, Branduardi P. ACS Synth Biol. 2023 Apr 14. doi: 10.1021/acssynbio.3c00015. PubMed 37058502.
Backbone
  Vector backbone: pGA-blue
  Backbone manufacturer: IndBioTech Lab
  Vector type: Yeast Expression, Synthetic Biology
Growth in bacteria
  Bacterial resistance: Kanamycin, 50 μg/mL
  Growth temperature: 37°C
  Growth strain: DH5alpha
  Copy number: High Copy
Gene/Insert
  Gene/Insert name: Adaptor
  Species: Synthetic
  Cloning method: Unknown
Terms and licenses: Academic/Nonprofit Terms; Industry Terms: Not Available to Industry
Depositor comments: Cloning Method: Goldon Gate Assembly
How to cite: pEM.A02R was a gift from Paola Branduardi (Addgene plasmid # 198658 ; http://n2t.net/addgene:198658 ; RRID:Addgene_198658)
