[The description below was written by a language model from this plasmid's Addgene catalogue record and pLannotate feature annotations shown in this document.]
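Description:
pEM.A02R is a small (about 2 kb) part-storage plasmid from the Easy-MISE (Easy Modular Integrative fuSion-ready Expression) toolkit, a modular cloning system for building heterologous expression constructs in Saccharomyces cerevisiae. It is built on the pGA-blue backbone and is catalogued as a yeast expression and synthetic biology vector. The annotated sequence, however, contains only bacterial maintenance functions: a high-copy ColE1/pUC-type origin of replication and a kanamycin resistance gene (aph(3')-Ia aminoglycoside phosphotransferase) for selection in E. coli. No yeast origin, yeast marker, promoter or terminator is annotated, which fits a donor plasmid that supplies a part for assembly rather than a vector that functions in yeast itself.

The insert is a synthetic "Adaptor": a spacer sequence that, according to the record, carries "FL" protruding ends. The depositor notes Golden Gate assembly as the cloning method. In that kind of scheme a type IIS restriction enzyme releases each part with defined overhangs that dictate its position and orientation in the final assembly, and a spacer typically fills a slot that would otherwise hold a functional module. The record does not define the FL ends, name the enzyme, or say which position the spacer occupies. The adaptor is also not annotated in the feature table. The only other hits are short fragments matching lacI and the pBR322 bom region, which are probably backbone remnants or chance matches rather than functional elements. The plasmid's intended use is as a toolkit component for assembling multi-part yeast constructs.
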