Features (pLannotate 1.2.2; 4 found; start..end, strand, type, name):
    150..965     +  CDS            KanR: aminoglycoside phosphotransferase; aph(3')-Ia; confers resistance to kanamycin in bacteria or G418 (Geneticin®) in eukaryotes
   1050..1638    +  rep_origin     ori: high-copy-number ColE1/pMB1/pBR322/pUC origin of replication
   1821..1864    +  CDS            lacI (fragment): lac repressor; lacI; The lac repressor binds to the lac operator to inhibit transcription in E. coli. This inhibition can be relieved by adding lactose or isopropyl-β-D-thiogalactopyranoside (IPTG).
   1891..1940    -  misc_feature   bom (fragment): basis of mobility region from pBR322
>Addgene plasmid #198658 | pEM.A02R | addgene full sequence | sequence record 393196 | Addgene NGS Result
GACCCTGTCAGACCAAGTTTACTCATATATACTTTAGATTGATTTAAAACTTCATTTTTAATTTAAAAGG
ATCTAGGTGAAGATCCTTTTTGATAATCTCATGAACAATAAAACTGTCTGCTTACATAAACAGTAATACA
AGGGGTGTTATGAGCCATATTCAACGGGAAACGTCTTGCTCTAGGCCGCGATTAAATTCCAACATGGATG
CTGATTTATATGGGTATAAATGGGCTCGCGATAATGTCGGGCAATCAGGTGCGACAATCTATCGATTGTA
TGGGAAGCCCGATGCGCCAGAGTTGTTTCTGAAACATGGCAAAGGTAGCGTTGCCAATGATGTTACAGAT
GAGATGGTCAGACTAAACTGGCTGACGGAATTTATGCCTCTTCCGACCATCAAGCATTTTATCCGTACTC
CTGATGATGCATGGTTACTCACCACTGCGATCCCCGGGAAAACAGCATTCCAGGTATTAGAAGAATATCC
TGATTCAGGTGAAAATATTGTTGATGCGCTGGCAGTGTTCCTGCGCCGGTTGCATTCGATTCCTGTTTGT
AATTGTCCTTTTAACAGCGATCGCGTATTTCGACTCGCTCAGGCGCAATCACGAATGAATAACGGTTTGG
TTGATGCGAGTGATTTTGATGACGAGCGTAATGGCTGGCCTGTTGAACAAGTCTGGAAAGAAATGCATAA
ACTTTTGCCATTCTCACCGGATTCAGTCGTCACTCATGGTGATTTCTCACTTGATAACCTTATTTTTGAC
GAGGGGAAATTAATAGGTTGTATTGATGTTGGACGAGTCGGAATCGCAGACCGATACCAGGATCTTGCCA
TCCTATGGAACTGCCTCGGTGAGTTTTCTCCTTCATTACAGAAACGGCTTTTTCAAAAATATGGTATTGA
TAATCCTGATATGAATAAATTGCAGTTTCATTTGATGCTCGATGAGTTTTTCTAAGAATTAATTCATGAC
CAAAATCCCTTAACGTGAGTTTTCGTTCCACTGAGCGTCAGACCCCGTAGAAAAGATCAAAGGATCTTCT
TGAGATCCTTTTTTTCTGCGCGTAATCTGCTGCTTGCAAACAAAAAAACCACCGCTACCAGCGGTGGTTT
GTTTGCCGGATCAAGAGCTACCAACTCTTTTTCCGAAGGTAACTGGCTTCAGCAGAGCGCAGATACCAAA
TACTGTTCTTCTAGTGTAGCCGTAGTTAGGCCACCACTTCAAGAACTCTGTAGCACCGCCTACATACCTC
GCTCTGCTAATCCTGTTACCAGTGGCTGCTGCCAGTGGCGATAAGTCGTGTCTTACCGGGTTGGACTCAA
GACGATAGTTACCGGATAAGGCGCAGCGGTCGGGCTGAACGGGGGGTTCGTGCACACAGCCCAGCTTGGA
GCGAACGACCTACACCGAACTGAGATACCTACAGCGTGAGCTATGAGAAAGCGCCACGCTTCCCGAAGGG
AGAAAGGCGGACAGGTATCCGGTAAGCGGCAGGGTCGGAACAGGAGAGCGCACGAGGGAGCTTCCAGGGG
GAAACGCCTGGTATCTTTATAGTCCTGTCGGGTTTCGCCACCTCTGACTTGAGCGTCGATTTTTGTGATG
CTCGTCAGGGGGGCGGAGCCTATGGAAAAACGCCAGCAACGCGGCCTTTTTACGGTTCCTGGCCTTTTGC
TGGCCTTTTGCTCACATGTTCTTTCCTGCGTTATCCCCTGATTCTGTGGATAACCGTATTACCGCCTTTG
AGTGAGCTGATACCGCTCGCCGCAGCCGAACGACCGAGCGCAGCGAGTCAGTGAGCGAGGAAGCGGAAGA
GCGCCCAATACGCAAACCGCCTCTCCCCGCGCGTTGGCCGATTCTGGTCTCCAGGATTGAAAAGCTGTGG
TATGGTGCACTCTCAGTACAATCTGCTCTGATGCCGCATAGTTAAGCCAGCCCCGACACCCGCCAACACC
CGCTGACGCGCCCTGACGGGCTTGTCTGCTCCCGGCATCCGCTTACAGACAAGCTGTGACCGTCTTTACA
GA
